>Addgene plasmid #21330 | pLHTC Int3HA | addgene partial sequence | sequence record 27153 | 21330 with LNCX-3
TCTTTTATTTTATCTATGGCTCGTGTTAGGCTAGAGCCGGATCTTAATTAATTAAGGCCCTGGACCCAAA
GAAGCGTAATCTGGAACATCATATGGGTAGGCCATGGAGTTCAGATTTCTTACAACCGAGTTTAAGGGAA
TCTCTTGGTGAACTGGAAGACCCCAGGCAACTTGAGGGGATCCACGTTCTGGGGACGGGGTCAGGCTGGG
AGGCGGGATCGGCGCACTGCAGGCGGAGCCGCAGGCTTCCAGGGCCACCCAGTCGCGAGGCCAGTCATCC
TGTGATGCCCTAGCCCCGCGTCGTCCACGGGAGCCCGCGGAGAACCTGCGGCCGCGCGTGGTGGGGCCTC
CGCAGCTTCCAGATCGGCTCCGGCAGCGAGCATACACCTTCCCTCCGCGCGCTCCCAAGTCCACCGACCA
AGTGCGAGCCTGCAGACAGGCTCCGCCCCCGCGCGGGCGCGCTCCCGCA
