[The description below was written by a language model from this plasmid's Addgene catalogue record.]
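Description:
pLHTC Int3HA is a retroviral expression plasmid built on the pLHTC backbone (about 6.7 kb without insert) and carrying a roughly 2.4 kb mouse cDNA for Int3, the form of Notch4 also referred to as Notch4/Int3. The insert was introduced by restriction enzyme cloning and bears a C-terminal HA epitope tag, which allows the expressed protein to be detected or immunoprecipitated with anti-HA antibodies. In bacteria the plasmid is maintained at high copy number under ampicillin selection. In mammalian cells, a hygromycin resistance marker allows selection of stably transduced populations. The record includes no feature table and does not state which promoter drives the Int3 insert or the hygromycin marker, nor does it detail the LTRs, packaging signal or origin of replication, although elements of this kind are expected in a retroviral vector.

As a retroviral transfer vector, the plasmid would normally be introduced into a packaging cell line to produce viral particles that integrate the Int3HA and hygromycin cassette into the genome of dividing target cells. Int3 is generally known as a truncated Notch4 allele, originally identified as a mammary tumour virus integration site, that lacks most of the extracellular domain and behaves as a constitutively active receptor. The insert size fits a truncated rather than full-length Notch4, but the exact boundaries are not recorded. The associated publication concerns the opposing roles of Notch4 and Wnt-1 in regulating branching morphogenesis of mammary epithelial cells, so the construct is suited to stable gain-of-function studies of Notch4 signalling in such cells.
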