Addgene plasmid #21330: pLHTC Int3HA
Depositing lab: Jan Kitajewski. Depositing organization: Columbia University. Publication: Notch4 and Wnt-1 proteins function to regulate branching morphogenesis of mammary epithelial cells in an opposing fashion. Uyttendaele H, Soriano JV, Montesano R, Kitajewski J. Dev Biol. 1998 Apr 15. 196(2):204-17. 10.1006/dbio.1998.8863 PubMed 9576833.
Backbone
  Vector backbone: pLHTC
  Backbone size w/o insert (bp): 6700
  Vector type: Retroviral
  Selectable markers: Hygromycin
Growth in bacteria
  Bacterial resistance: Ampicillin, 100 μg/mL
  Growth temperature: 37°C
  Growth strain: DH5alpha
  Copy number: High Copy
Gene/Insert
  Gene/Insert name: Int3 (alt name: Notch4/Int3)
  Species: M. musculus (mouse)
  Insert size (bp): 2400
  Entrez Gene: Notch4 (a.k.a. Int-3, Int3, N4)
  Tag / fusion protein: HA (C terminal on insert)
  Cloning method: Restriction Enzyme
  Sequencing primers: 5′ n/A
Terms and licenses: Academic/Nonprofit Terms; Industry Terms: Not Available to Industry
How to cite: pLHTC Int3HA was a gift from Jan Kitajewski (Addgene plasmid # 21330 ; http://n2t.net/addgene:21330 ; RRID:Addgene_21330)
